Addgene plasmid #180691: pMYT038
Purpose: Encodes ZeoR as a yeast Vector selectable marker to be used in the Ellis MYT system
Depositing lab: Tom Ellis. Depositing organization: Imperial College London. Publication: A Multiplex MoClo Toolkit for Extensive and Flexible Engineering of Saccharomyces cerevisiae. Shaw WM, Khalil AS, Ellis T. ACS Synth Biol. 2023 Nov 6. doi: 10.1021/acssynbio.3c00423. PubMed 37930278.
Backbone
  Vector backbone: pYTK001
  Backbone manufacturer: John Dueber
  Vector type: Synthetic Biology
Growth in bacteria
  Bacterial resistance: Chloramphenicol, 25 μg/mL
  Growth temperature: 37°C
  Growth strain: DH5alpha
  Copy number: High Copy
Gene/Insert
  Gene/Insert name: ZeoR
  Species: Synthetic
  Cloning method: Restriction Enzyme; 5′ cloning site Unknown (unknown if destroyed)
Terms and licenses: Academic/Nonprofit Terms; Industry Terms: Not Available to Industry
How to cite: pMYT038 was a gift from Tom Ellis (Addgene plasmid # 180691 ; http://n2t.net/addgene:180691 ; RRID:Addgene_180691)
