[The description below was written by a language model from this plasmid's Addgene catalogue record and pLannotate feature annotations shown in this document.]
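Description:
pMYT038 is a small (about 2.6 kb) part-storage plasmid from a multiplex MoClo toolkit for engineering Saccharomyces cerevisiae. It is built on the pYTK001 entry backbone and catalogued as a synthetic biology vector. It is not itself a yeast expression or shuttle vector. The feature table shows no yeast origin, centromere or integration homology, only the elements needed for maintenance in E. coli. These are a high-copy ColE1/pUC-type origin of replication and a chloramphenicol acetyltransferase (cat) gene driven by its native promoter and followed by a minimal phage lambda t0 terminator, which together provide chloramphenicol selection.

The payload is a self-contained ZeoR marker cassette. The Ashbya gossypii TEF promoter drives the ble coding sequence from Streptoalloteichus hindustanus, and the Ashbya gossypii TEF terminator closes the unit. The ble product binds antibiotics of the bleomycin family with high affinity and sequesters them, which confers resistance to drugs such as Zeocin and phleomycin. The heterologous TEF regulatory elements give constitutive expression in yeast. This is the familiar arrangement for dominant drug-resistance markers, which work independently of the auxotrophic background of the host strain.

According to the record, the plasmid supplies ZeoR as a yeast selectable-marker part for vectors assembled with the toolkit, presumably by hierarchical Golden Gate-style assembly alongside other standardised parts. The specific assembly overhangs, part-type designation and flanking restriction sites are not annotated in the feature table, and the cloning sites are listed as unknown.
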