Features (pLannotate 1.2.2; 7 found; start..end, strand, type, name):
    608..949     +  promoter       TEF promoter: Ashbya gossypii TEF promoter
    952..1323    +  CDS            ble: BLE_STRHI - Experimental evidence at protein level: Swiss-Prot protein existence level 1. Binding protein with a strong affinity to the bleomycin family of antibiotics. From Streptoalloteichus hindustanus.
   1331..1528    +  terminator     TEF terminator: Ashbya gossypii TEF terminator
   1545..1579    -  terminator     lambda t0 terminator: minimal transcription terminator from phage lambda (Scholtissek and Grosse, 1987)
   1653..2309    -  CDS            cat: CAT_ECOLX - Experimental evidence at protein level: Swiss-Prot protein existence level 1. This enzyme is an effector of chloramphenicol resistance in bacteria. From Escherichia coli. This protein is used as a marker in many commonly used cloning vectors, such as pACYC184.
   2310..2407    -  promoter       cat promoter: promoter of the E. coli cat gene encoding chloramphenicol acetyltransferase
   2491..457     +  rep_origin     ori (across the origin): high-copy-number ColE1/pMB1/pBR322/pUC origin of replication
>Addgene plasmid #180691 | pMYT038 | addgene full sequence | sequence record 369381 | Addgene NGS Result
GATACCAAATACTGTTCTTCTAGTGTAGCCGTAGTTAGGCCACCACTTCAAGAACTCTGTAGCACCGCCT
ACATACCTCGCTCTGCTAATCCTGTTACCAGTGGCTGCTGCCAGTGGCGATAAGTCGTGTCTTACCGGGT
TGGACTCAAGACGATAGTTACCGGATAAGGCGCAGCGGTCGGGCTGAACGGGGGGTTCGTGCACACAGCC
CAGCTTGGAGCGAACGACCTACACCGAACTGAGATACCTACAGCGTGAGCTATGAGAAAGCGCCACGCTT
CCCGAAGGGAGAAAGGCGGACAGGTATCCGGTAAGCGGCAGGGTCGGAACAGGAGAGCGCACGAGGGAGC
TTCCAGGGGGAAACGCCTGGTATCTTTATAGTCCTGTCGGGTTTCGCCACCTCTGACTTGAGCGTCGATT
TTTGTGATGCTCGTCAGGGGGGCGGAGCCTATGGAAAAACGCCAGCAACGCGGCCTTTTTACGGTTCCTG
GCCTTTTGCTGGCCTTTTGCTCACATGTTCTTTCCTGCGTTATCCCCTGATTCTGTGGATAACCGTGAAG
ACATTACAGTTTAGCTTGCCTCGTCCCCGCCGGGTCACCCGGCCAGCGACATGGAGGCCCAGAATACCCT
CCTTGACAGTCTTGACGTGCGCAGCTCAGGGGCATGATGTGACTGTCGCCCGTACATTTAGCCCATACAT
CCCCATGTATAATCATTTGCATCCATACATTTTGATGGCCGCACGGCGCGAAGCAAAAATTACGGCTCCT
CGCTCCAGACCTGCGAGCAGGGAAACGCTCCCCTCACAGACGCGTTGAATTGTCCCCACGCCGCGCCCCT
GTAGAGAAATATAAAAGGTTAGGATTTGCCACTGAGGTTCTTCTTTCATATACTTCCTTTTAAAATCTTG
CTAGGATACAGTTCTCACATCACATCCGAACATAAACAAAAATGGCTAAATTAACATCTGCCGTTCCTGT
TTTAACAGCTAGGGATGTTGCAGGTGCTGTAGAGTTTTGGACAGATAGGTTAGGATTCTCAAGAGACTTT
GTTGAGGACGATTTTGCTGGTGTTGTCAGGGATGACGTTACTTTATTTATCTCAGCAGTCCAAGATCAAG
TTGTCCCTGATAATACATTGGCTTGGGTCTGGGTCAGGGGTTTAGATGAATTATATGCTGAATGGTCAGA
AGTTGTATCTACAAACTTCAGAGATGCTTCTGGTCCAGCTATGACCGAGATTGGTGAACAGCCATGGGGT
AGAGAATTTGCTTTGAGAGATCCAGCTGGAAATTGTGTTCATTTTGTTGCTGAAGAACAAGATTAAAGTA
ACTGACAATAAAAAGATTCTTGTTTTCAAGAACTTGTCATTTGTATAGTTTTTTTATATTGTAGTTGTTC
TATTTTAATCAAATGTTAGCGTGATTTATATTTTTTTTCGCCTCGACATCATCTGCCCAGATGCGAAGTT
AAGTGCGCAGAAAGTAATATCATGCGTCAATCGTATGTGAATGCTGGTCGCTATACTGGAGTATGTCTTC
ACCAATAAAAAACGCCCGGCGGCAACCGAGCGTTCTGAACAAATCCAGATGGAGTTCTGAGGTCATTACT
GGATCTATCAACAGGAGTCCAAGCGAGCTCGATATCAAATTACGCCCCGCCCTGCCACTCATCGCAGTAC
TGTTGTAATTCATTAAGCATTCTGCCGACATGGAAGCCATCACAAACGGCATGATGAACCTGAATCGCCA
GCGGCATCAGCACCTTGTCGCCTTGCGTATAATATTTGCCCATGGTGAAAACGGGGGCGAAGAAGTTGTC
CATATTGGCCACGTTTAAATCAAAACTGGTGAAACTCACCCAGGGATTGGCTGAAACGAAAAACATATTC
TCAATAAACCCTTTAGGGAAATAGGCCAGGTTTTCACCGTAACACGCCACATCTTGCGAATATATGTGTA
GAAACTGCCGGAAATCGTCGTGGTATTCACTCCAGAGCGATGAAAACGTTTCAGTTTGCTCATGGAAAAC
GGTGTAACAAGGGTGAACACTATCCCATATCACCAGCTCACCGTCTTTCATTGCCATACGAAATTCCGGA
TGAGCATTCATCAGGCGGGCAAGAATGTGAATAAAGGCCGGATAAAACTTGTGCTTATTTTTCTTTACGG
TCTTTAAAAAGGCCGTAATATCCAGCTGAACGGTCTGGTTATAGGTACATTGAGCAACTGACTGAAATGC
CTCAAAATGTTCTTTACGATGCCATTGGGATATATCAACGGTGGTATATCCAGTGATTTTTTTCTCCATT
TTAGCTTCCTTAGCTCCTGAAAATCTCGATAACTCAAAAAATACGCCCGGTAGTGATCTTATTTCATTAT
GGTGAAAGTTGGAACCTCTTACGTGCCCGATCAATCATGACCAAAATCCCTTAACGTGAGTTTTCGTTCC
ACTGAGCGTCAGACCCCGTAGAAAAGATCAAAGGATCTTCTTGAGATCCTTTTTTTCTGCGCGTAATCTG
CTGCTTGCAAACAAAAAAACCACCGCTACCAGCGGTGGTTTGTTTGCCGGATCAAGAGCTACCAACTCTT
TTTCCGAAGGTAACTGGCTTCAGCAGAGCGCA
